Addgene plasmid #100634: YCe1731 HC_Kan_RFP-p24
Purpose: (Empty Backbone) EMMA toolkit part-entry vector position 24
Depositing lab: Yizhi Cai. Depositing organization: University of Edinburgh. Publication: EMMA: An Extensible Mammalian Modular Assembly Toolkit for the Rapid Design and Production of Diverse Expression Vectors. Martella A, Matjusaitis M, Auxillos J, Pollard SM, Cai Y. ACS Synth Biol. 2017 Apr 24. doi: 10.1021/acssynbio.7b00016. PubMed 28418644.
Backbone
  Vector backbone: pSMART HC_Kan
  Vector type: Synthetic Biology
Growth in bacteria
  Bacterial resistance: Kanamycin, 50 μg/mL
  Growth temperature: 37°C
  Growth strain: DH5alpha
  Copy number: High Copy
Gene/Insert
  Gene/Insert name: None
Terms and licenses: Academic/Nonprofit Terms; Industry Terms: Not Available to Industry
Depositor comments: It is used to standardize new parts for EMMA toolkit. New DNA fragments (parts) are cloned into this plasmid replacing the RFP gene through a BsaI Golden Gate reaction. The resulting plasmid will have the part flanked by BsmBI sites and the fusion sites corresponding to position 24 of EMMA platform.
How to cite: YCe1731 HC_Kan_RFP-p24 was a gift from Yizhi Cai (Addgene plasmid # 100634 ; http://n2t.net/addgene:100634 ; RRID:Addgene_100634)
