[The description below was written by a language model from this plasmid's Addgene catalogue record, the feature table of its GenBank file and pLannotate feature annotations shown in this document.]
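Description:
YCe1731 HC_Kan_RFP-p24 is an empty part-entry (domestication) vector from the EMMA (Extensible Mammalian Modular Assembly) toolkit, built on the pSMART HC_Kan backbone and used to standardize new DNA parts for position 24 of that assembly scheme. It is a small plasmid of about 2.9 kb, propagated in E. coli from a high-copy ColE1/pUC-type origin. Selection is with kanamycin through an aph(3')-Ia aminoglycoside phosphotransferase gene driven by the cat promoter. As is characteristic of pSMART vectors, the origin, marker and cloning region are insulated from one another by transcription terminators (T3Te, T7Te and the bidirectional tonB terminator), which limits read-through into or out of cloned sequences.

The cloning site holds a bacterial mRFP1 dropout cassette in BioBrick format. This cassette consists of a CAP binding site, lac promoter and lac operator driving mRFP1, followed by rrnB T1 and T7Te terminators, all framed by the BioBrick prefix and suffix. It is bracketed by inward BsaI sites, then by four-base fusion sites annotated X and Y, and outermost by BsmBI sites. In a BsaI Golden Gate reaction a new fragment replaces the RFP cassette, so the loss of RFP can presumably serve as a visual screen for recombinant colonies. The resulting plasmid carries the part flanked by BsmBI sites and the position-24 fusion sites, so BsmBI digestion can release it with the overhangs needed for ordered assembly into EMMA mammalian expression vectors.

The vector itself carries no mammalian elements or insert. The depositor's map and the sequencing-derived annotation agree on these features, differing only in orientation and by a few bases in length.
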