LOCUS       Exported 2939 bp ds-DNA circular SYN 10-JUL-2017
DEFINITION  High-copy number vector with a kanamycin resistance marker for
            efficient blunt cloning of unstable sequences.
ACCESSION   AF532107
VERSION     .
KEYWORDS    pSMART HCKan
SOURCE      synthetic DNA construct
  ORGANISM  synthetic DNA construct
REFERENCE   1 (bases 1 to 2939)
  AUTHORS   Lucigen
  TITLE     Direct Submission
  JOURNAL   Exported Friday, Jul 21, 2017 from SnapGene 3.3.4
            http://www.snapgene.com
COMMENT     Linearize at HincII to make blunt cloning vector.
FEATURES             Location/Qualifiers
     source          1..2939
                     /organism="synthetic DNA construct"
                     /lab_host="Escherichia coli"
                     /mol_type="other DNA"
     terminator      73..102
                     /label=T3Te terminator
                     /note="phage T3 early transcription terminator"
                     /note="color: #ff0000"
     rep_origin      124..711
                     /direction=RIGHT
                     /label=ori
                     /note="high-copy-number ColE1/pMB1/pBR322/pUC origin of
                     replication"
                     /note="color: #ffff00"
     terminator      723..750
                     /label=T7Te terminator
                     /note="phage T7 early transcription terminator"
                     /note="color: #ff0000"
     CDS             complement(774..1589)
                     /codon_start=1
                     /gene="aph(3')-Ia"
                     /product="aminoglycoside phosphotransferase"
                     /label=KanR
                     /note="confers resistance to kanamycin"
                     /note="color: #ccffcc"
                     /translation="MSHIQRETSCSRPRLNSNMDADLYGYKWARDNVGQSGATIYRLYG
                     KPDAPELFLKHGKGSVANDVTDEMVRLNWLTEFMPLPTIKHFIRTPDDAWLLTTAIPGK
                     TAFQVLEEYPDSGENIVDALAVFLRRLHSIPVCNCPFNGDRVFRLAQAQSRMNNGLVGA
                     SDFDDERNGWPVEQVWKEMHKLLPFSPDSVVTHGDFSLDNLIFDEGKLIGCIDVGRVGI
                     ADRYQDLAILWNCLGEFSPSLQKRLFQKYGIDNPDMNKLQFHLMLDEFF"
     promoter        complement(1590..1692)
                     /label=cat promoter
                     /note="promoter of the E. coli cat gene"
                     /note="color: #ffffff; direction: LEFT"
     terminator      1693..1724
                     /label=tonB terminator
                     /note="bidirectional E. coli tonB-P14 transcription
                     terminator"
                     /note="color: #ff0000"
     misc_feature    1790..1795
                     /label=BsmBI
                     /note="color: #a6acb3; direction: RIGHT"
     misc_feature    1797..1800
                     /label=X
                     /note="color: #ffff00"
     misc_feature    complement(1802..1807)
                     /label=BsaI
                     /note="color: #a6acb3; direction: LEFT"
     misc_feature    1808..1829
                     /label=BioBrick prefix
                     /note="BioBrick prefix for parts that do not start with
                     ""ATG"""
                     /note="color: #99ccff"
     protein_bind    1930..1951
                     /label=CAP binding site
                     /bound_moiety="E. coli catabolite activator protein"
                     /note="CAP binding activates transcription in the presence
                     of cAMP."
                     /note="color: #31849b"
     promoter        1966..1996
                     /label=lac promoter
                     /note="promoter for the E. coli lac operon"
                     /note="This forward directional feature has 3 segments: 1:
                     1966 .. 1971 / #ffffff / -35 2: 1972 .. 1989 / #ffffff 3:
                     1990 .. 1996 / #ffffff / -10"
     protein_bind    2004..2020
                     /label=lac operator
                     /bound_moiety="lac repressor encoded by lacI"
                     /note="The lac repressor binds to the lac operator to
                     inhibit transcription in E. coli. This inhibition can be
                     relieved by adding lactose or
                     isopropyl-beta-D-thiogalactopyranoside (IPTG)."
                     /note="color: #31849b"
     CDS             2056..2733
                     /codon_start=1
                     /product="monomeric derivative of DsRed (Campbell et al.,
                     2002)"
                     /label=mRFP1
                     /note="color: #ff0000"
                     /translation="MASSEDVIKEFMRFKVRMEGSVNGHEFEIEGEGEGRPYEGTQTAK
                     LKVTKGGPLPFAWDILSPQFQYGSKAYVKHPADIPDYLKLSFPEGFKWERVMNFEDGGV
                     VTVTQDSSLQDGEFIYKVKLRGTNFPSDGPVMQKKTMGWEASTERMYPEDGALKGEIKM
                     RLKLKDGGHYDAEVKTTYMAKKPVQLPGAYKTDIKLDITSHNEDYTIVEQYERAEGRHS
                     TGA"
     terminator      2778..2849
                     /label=rrnB T1 terminator
                     /note="transcription terminator T1 from the E. coli rrnB
                     gene"
                     /note="color: #ffffff"
     terminator      2865..2892
                     /label=T7Te terminator
                     /note="phage T7 early transcription terminator"
                     /note="color: #ffffff"
     misc_feature    2899..2919
                     /label=BioBrick suffix
                     /note="universal suffix for all parts"
                     /note="color: #a6ccff"
     misc_feature    2920..2925
                     /label=BsaI
                     /note="color: #a6acb3; direction: RIGHT"
     misc_feature    2927..2930
                     /label=Y
                     /note="color: #ffff00"
     misc_feature    complement(2932..2937)
                     /label=BsmBI
                     /note="color: #a6acb3; direction: LEFT"
ORIGIN
        1 aacgaattca agcttgatat cattcaggac gagcctcaga ctccagcgta actggactgc
       61 aatcaactca ctggctcacc ttcacgggtg ggcctttctt cggtagaaaa tcaaaggatc
      121 ttcttgagat cctttttttc tgcgcgtaat ctgctgcttg caaacaaaaa aaccaccgct
      181 accagcggtg gtttgtttgc cggatcaaga gctaccaact ctttttccga ggtaactggc
      241 ttcagcagag cgcagatacc aaatactgtt cttctagtgt agccgtagtt aggccaccac
      301 ttcaagaact ctgtagcacc gcctacatac ctcgctctgc taatcctgtt accagtggct
      361 gctgccagtg gcgataagtc gtgtcttacc gggttggact caagacgata gttaccggat
      421 aaggcgcagc ggtcgggctg aacggggggt tcgtgcacac agcccagctt ggagcgaacg
      481 acctacaccg aactgagata cctacagcgt gagctatgag aaagcgccac gcttcccgaa
      541 gggagaaagg cggacaggta tccggtaagc ggcagggtcg gaacaggaga gcgcacgagg
      601 gagcttccag ggggaaacgc ctggtatctt tatagtcctg tcgggtttcg ccacctctga
      661 cttgagcatc gatttttgtg atgctcgtca ggggggcgga gcctatggaa aaacgccagc
      721 aacgcagaaa ggcccacccg aaggtgagcc aggtgattac atttgggccc tcattagaaa
      781 aactcatcga gcatcaagtg aaactgcaat ttattcatat caggattatc aataccatat
      841 ttttgaaaaa gccgtttctg taatgaagga gaaaactcac cgaggcagtt ccataggatg
      901 gcaagatcct ggtatcggtc tgcgattccg actcgtccaa catcaataca acctattaat
      961 ttcccctcgt caaaaataag gttatcaagt gagaaatcac catgagtgac gactgaatcc
     1021 ggtgagaatg gcaaaagctt atgcatttct ttccagactt gttcaacagg ccagccatta
     1081 cgctcgtcat caaaatcact cgcaccaacc aaaccgttat tcattcgtga ttgcgcctga
     1141 gcgagacgaa atacgcgatc gccgttaaaa ggacaattac aaacaggaat cgaatgcaac
     1201 cggcgcagga acactgccag cgcatcaaca atattttcac ctgaatcagg atattcttct
     1261 aatacctgga atgctgtttt ccctgggatc gcagtggtga gtaaccatgc atcatcagga
     1321 gtacggataa aatgcttgat ggtcggaaga ggcataaatt ccgtcagcca gtttagcctg
     1381 accatctcat ctgtaacatc attggcaacg ctacctttgc catgtttcag aaacaactct
     1441 ggcgcatcgg gcttcccata caatcgatag attgtcgcac ctgattgccc gacattatcg
     1501 cgagcccatt tatacccata taaatcagca tccatgttgg aatttaatcg cggcctcgag
     1561 caagacgttt cccgttgaat atggctcatt ttagcttcct tagctcctga aaatctcgat
     1621 aactcaaaaa atacgcccgg tagtgatctt atttcattat ggtgaaagtt ggaacctctt
     1681 acgtgccgat caagtcaaaa gcctccggtc ggaggctttt gactttctgc tatggaggtc
     1741 aggtatgatt taaatggtca gtattgagcg atatctagag aattcgtcac gtctcgcacg
     1801 agagaccgaa ttcgcggccg cttctagagc aatacgcaaa ccgcctctcc ccgcgcgttg
     1861 gccgattcat taatgcagct ggcacgacag gtttcccgac tggaaagcgg gcagtgagcg
     1921 caacgcaatt aatgtgagtt agctcactca ttaggcaccc caggctttac actttatgct
     1981 tccggctcgt atgttgtgtg gaattgtgag cggataacaa tttcacacat actagagaaa
     2041 gaggagaaat actagatggc ttcctccgaa gacgttatca aagagttcat gcgtttcaaa
     2101 gttcgtatgg aaggttccgt taacggtcac gagttcgaaa tcgaaggtga aggtgaaggt
     2161 cgtccgtacg aaggtaccca gaccgctaaa ctgaaagtta ccaaaggtgg tccgctgccg
     2221 ttcgcttggg acatcctgtc cccgcagttc cagtacggtt ccaaagctta cgttaaacac
     2281 ccggctgaca tcccggacta cctgaaactg tccttcccgg aaggtttcaa atgggaacgt
     2341 gttatgaact tcgaagacgg tggtgttgtt accgttaccc aggactcctc cctgcaagac
     2401 ggtgagttca tctacaaagt taaactgcgt ggtaccaact tcccgtccga cggtccggtt
     2461 atgcagaaaa aaaccatggg ttgggaagct tccaccgaac gtatgtaccc ggaagacggt
     2521 gctctgaaag gtgaaatcaa aatgcgtctg aaactgaaag acggtggtca ctacgacgct
     2581 gaagttaaaa ccacctacat ggctaaaaaa ccggttcagc tgccgggtgc ttacaaaacc
     2641 gacatcaaac tggacatcac ctcccacaac gaagactaca ccatcgttga acagtacgaa
     2701 cgtgctgaag gtcgtcactc caccggtgct taataacgct gatagtgcta gtgtagatcg
     2761 ctactagagc caggcatcaa ataaaacgaa aggctcagtc gaaagactgg gcctttcgtt
     2821 ttatctgttg tttgtcggtg aacgctctct actagagtca cactggctca ccttcgggtg
     2881 ggcctttctg cgtttatata ctagtagcgg ccgctgcagg gtctctactg cgagacgaa
//
