Features (pLannotate 1.2.2; 15 found; start..end, strand, type, name):
     48..68      -  misc_feature   BioBrick suffix: universal suffix for all parts
     75..102     -  terminator     T7Te terminator: phage T7 early transcription terminator
    118..189     -  terminator     rrnB T1 terminator: transcription terminator T1 from the E. coli rrnB gene
    237..911     -  CDS            mRFP1: mRFP1 is a basic (constitutively fluorescent) red fluorescent protein published in 2002, derived from Discosoma sp.. It is reported to be a somewhat slowly-maturing monomer with low acid sensitivity.
    947..963     -  protein_bind   lac operator: The lac repressor binds to the lac operator to inhibit transcription in E. coli. This inhibition can be relieved by adding lactose or isopropyl-β-D-thiogalactopyranoside (IPTG). lac repressor encoded by lacI
    971..1001    -  promoter       lac promoter: promoter for the E. coli lac operon
   1016..1037    -  protein_bind   CAP binding site: CAP binding activates transcription in the presence of cAMP. E. coli catabolite activator protein
   1050..1137    -  CDS            lacI (fragment): lac repressor; lacI; The lac repressor binds to the lac operator to inhibit transcription in E. coli. This inhibition can be relieved by adding lactose or isopropyl-β-D-thiogalactopyranoside (IPTG).
   1138..1159    -  misc_feature   BioBrick prefix: BioBrick prefix for parts that do not start with "ATG"
   1242..1273    +  terminator     tonB terminator: bidirectional E. coli tonB-P14 transcription terminator
   1274..1376    +  promoter       cat promoter: promoter of the E. coli cat gene encoding chloramphenicol acetyltransferase
   1377..2190    +  CDS            KanR (fragment): aminoglycoside phosphotransferase; aph(3')-Ia; confers resistance to kanamycin in bacteria or G418 (Geneticin®) in eukaryotes
   2213..2240    +  terminator     T7Te terminator: phage T7 early transcription terminator
   2252..2839    -  rep_origin     ori: high-copy-number ColE1/pMB1/pBR322/pUC origin of replication
   2861..2890    -  terminator     T3Te terminator: phage T3 early transcription terminator
>Addgene plasmid #100634 | YCe1731 HC_Kan_RFP-p24 | addgene full sequence | sequence record 192738 | Addgene NGS Result
CTGAATGATATCAAGCTTGAATTCGTTTTCGTCTCGCAGTAGAGACCCTGCAGCGGCCGCTACTAGTATA
TAAACGCAGAAAGGCCCACCCGAAGGTGAGCCAGTGTGACTCTAGTAGAGAGCGTTCACCGACAAACAAC
AGATAAAACGAAAGGCCCAGTCTTTCGACTGAGCCTTTCGTTTTATTTGATGCCTGGCTCTAGTAGCGAT
CTACACTAGCACTATCAGCGTTATTAAGCACCGGTGGAGTGACGACCTTCAGCACGTTCGTACTGTTCAA
CGATGGTGTAGTCTTCGTTGTGGGAGGTGATGTCCAGTTTGATGTCGGTTTTGTAAGCACCCGGCAGCTG
AACCGGTTTTTTAGCCATGTAGGTGGTTTTAACTTCAGCGTCGTAGTGACCACCGTCTTTCAGTTTCAGA
CGCATTTTGATTTCACCTTTCAGAGCACCGTCTTCCGGGTACATACGTTCGGTGGAAGCTTCCCAACCCA
TGGTTTTTTTCTGCATAACCGGACCGTCGGACGGGAAGTTGGTACCACGCAGTTTAACTTTGTAGATGAA
CTCACCGTCTTGCAGGGAGGAGTCCTGGGTAACGGTAACAACACCACCGTCTTCGAAGTTCATAACACGT
TCCCATTTGAAACCTTCCGGGAAGGACAGTTTCAGGTAGTCCGGGATGTCAGCCGGGTGTTTAACGTAAG
CTTTGGAACCGTACTGGAACTGCGGGGACAGGATGTCCCAAGCGAACGGCAGCGGACCACCTTTGGTAAC
TTTCAGTTTAGCGGTCTGGGTACCTTCGTACGGACGACCTTCACCTTCACCTTCGATTTCGAACTCGTGA
CCGTTAACGGAACCTTCCATACGAACTTTGAAACGCATGAACTCTTTGATAACGTCTTCGGAGGAAGCCA
TCTAGTATTTCTCCTCTTTCTCTAGTATGTGTGAAATTGTTATCCGCTCACAATTCCACACAACATACGA
GCCGGAAGCATAAAGTGTAAAGCCTGGGGTGCCTAATGAGTGAGCTAACTCACATTAATTGCGTTGCGCT
CACTGCCCGCTTTCCAGTCGGGAAACCTGTCGTGCCAGCTGCATTAATGAATCGGCCAACGCGCGGGGAG
AGGCGGTTTGCGTATTGCTCTAGAAGCGGCCGCGAATTCGGTCTCTCGTGCGAGACGTACGAATTCTCTA
GATATCGCTCAATACTGACCATTTAAATCATACCTGACCTCCATAGCAGAAAGTCAAAAGCCTCCGACCG
GAGGCTTTTGACTTGATCGGCACGTAAGAGGTTCCAACTTTCACCATAATGAAATAAGATCACTACCGGG
CGTATTTTTTGAGTTATCGAGATTTTCAGGAGCTAAGGAAGCTAAAATGAGCCATATTCAACGGGAAACG
TCTTGCTCGAGGCCGCGATTAAATTCCAACATGGATGCTGATTTATATGGGTATAAATGGGCTCGCGATA
ATGTCGGGCAATCAGGTGCGACAATCTATCGATTGTATGGGAAGCCCGATGCGCCAGAGTTGTTTCTGAA
ACATGGCAAAGGTAGCGTTGCCAATGATGTTACAGATGAGATGGTCAGGCTAAACTGGCTGACGGAATTT
ATGCCTCTTCCGACCATCAAGCATTTTATCCGTACTCCTGATGATGCATGGTTACTCACCACTGCGATCC
CAGGGAAAACAGCATTCCAGGTATTAGAAGAATATCCTGATTCAGGTGAAAATATTGTTGATGCGCTGGC
AGTGTTCCTGCGCCGGTTGCATTCGATTCCTGTTTGTAATTGTCCTTTTAACGGCGATCGCGTATTTCGT
CTCGCTCAGGCGCAATCACGAATGAATAACGGTTTGGTTGGTGCGAGTGATTTTGATGACGAGCGTAATG
GCTGGCCTGTTGAACAAGTCTGGAAAGAAATGCATAAGCTTTTGCCATTCTCACCGGATTCAGTCGTCAC
TCATGGTGATTTCTCACTTGATAACCTTATTTTTGACGAGGGGAAATTAATAGGTTGTATTGATGTTGGA
CGAGTCGGAATCGCAGACCGATACCAGGATCTTGCCATCCTATGGAACTGCCTCGGTGAGTTTTCTCCTT
CATTACAGAAACGGCTTTTTCAAAAATATGGTATTGATAATCCTGATATGAATAAATTGCAGTTTCACTT
GATGCTCGATGAGTTTTTCTGAGGGCCCAAATGTAATCACCTGGCTCACCTTCGGGTGGGCCTTTCTGCG
TTGCTGGCGTTTTTCCATAGGCTCCGCCCCCCTGACGAGCATCACAAAAATCGATGCTCAAGTCAGAGGT
GGCGAAACCCGACAGGACTATAAAGATACCAGGCGTTTCCCCCTGGAAGCTCCCTCGTGCGCTCTCCTGT
TCCGACCCTGCCGCTTACCGGATACCTGTCCGCCTTTCTCCCTTCGGGAAGCGTGGCGCTTTCTCATAGC
TCACGCTGTAGGTATCTCAGTTCGGTGTAGGTCGTTCGCTCCAAGCTGGGCTGTGTGCACGAACCCCCCG
TTCAGCCCGACCGCTGCGCCTTATCCGGTAACTATCGTCTTGAGTCCAACCCGGTAAGACACGACTTATC
GCCACTGGCAGCAGCCACTGGTAACAGGATTAGCAGAGCGAGGTATGTAGGCGGTGCTACAGAGTTCTTG
AAGTGGTGGCCTAACTACGGCTACACTAGAAGAACAGTATTTGGTATCTGCGCTCTGCTGAAGCCAGTTA
CCTCGGAAAAAGAGTTGGTAGCTCTTGATCCGGCAAACAAACCACCGCTGGTAGCGGTGGTTTTTTTGTT
TGCAAGCAGCAGATTACGCGCAGAAAAAAAGGATCTCAAGAAGATCCTTTGATTTTCTACCGAAGAAAGG
CCCACCCGTGAAGGTGAGCCAGTGAGTTGATTGCAGTCCAGTTACGCTGGAGTCTGAGGCTCGTC
